>Addgene plasmid #124431 | PCS2-FlipGFP(Casp3 cleavage seq) T2A mCherry | depositor full sequence | sequence record 237433 | PCS2-FlipGFP(Casp3 cleavage seq) T2A mCherry sequence 5931 bps
CGCCATTCTGCCTGGGGACGTCGGAGCAAGCTTGATTTAGGTGACACTATAGAATACAAGCTACTTGTTC
TTTTTGCAGGATCCGCCACCATGGACCTGCCTGACGACCACTACCTGTCCACCCAGACCATCCTGTCCAA
GGACCTGAACTCCGGACTCAGATCTGGCAGCGGTCTCGAGATGGAAGTTAGCGCTCTGGAAAAAGAAGTG
TCTGCACTCGAGAAAGAAGTAAGTGCCCTTGAGAAGGAGGTGTCCGCACTCGAGAAGGAGGTCAGCGCCC
TGGAAAAGGAAAAGCGAGACCATATGGTTTTGCTTGAGTATGTTACAGCGGCTGGCATTACCGATGCATC
AGGTGATGAAGTTGATGGTGGCGGTGGCAAGGTGTCCGCCCTGAAGGAAAAAGTAAGCGCACTGAAAGAA
AAGGTGAGCGCGCTGAAGGAGAAAGTGAGCGCCCTGAAAGAGAAAGTCTCTGCCCTTAAGGAGGATATCG
AGGGCAGAGGAAGTCTGCTAACATGCGGTGACGTCGAGGAGAATCCTGGCCCAAAGCTTGCCACCATGCG
CAAAGGCGAAGAACTGTTTACCGGCATTGTGCCGATTCTGGTGGAACTGGATGGCGATGTGAACGGCCAT
AAATTTTTTGTGCGCGGCGAAGGCGAAGGCGATGCGACCATTGGCAAACTGAGCCTGAAATTTATTTGCA
CCACCGGCAAACTGCCGGTGCCGTGGCCGACCCTGGTGACCACCCTGACCTATGGCGTGCAGTGCTTTAG
CCGCTATCCGGATCATATGAAACGCCATGATTTTTTTAAAAGCGCGATGCCGGAAGGCTATGTGCAGGAA
CGCACCATTTATTTTAAAGATGATGGCACCTATAAAACCCGCGCGGAAGTGAAATTTGAAGGCGATACCC
TGGTGAACCGCATTGAACTGAAAGGCATTGATTTTAAAGAAGATGGCAACATTCTGGGCCATAAACTGGA
ATATAACTTTAACAGCCATAAAGTGTATATTACCGCGGATAAACAGAACAACGGCATTAAAGCGAACTTT
ACCATTCGCCATAACGTGGAAGATGGCAGCGTGCAGCTGGCGGATCATTATCAGCAGAACACCCCGATTG
GCGATGGCCCGGTTCTTCTTCCTGGCGGCCGCTCTAGAGAGGGCAGAGGAAGTCTGCTAACATGCGGTGA
CGTCGAGGAGAATCCTGGCCCAGAATTGATGGTGAGCAAGGGCGAGGAGGATAACATGGCCATCATCAAG
GAGTTCATGCGCTTCAAGGTGCACATGGAGGGCTCCGTGAACGGCCACGAGTTCGAGATCGAGGGCGAGG
GCGAGGGCCGCCCCTACGAGGGCACCCAGACCGCCAAGCTGAAGGTGACCAAGGGTGGCCCCCTGCCCTT
CGCCTGGGACATCCTGTCCCCTCAGTTCATGTACGGCTCCAAGGCCTACGTGAAGCACCCCGCCGACATC
CCCGACTACTTGAAGCTGTCCTTCCCCGAGGGCTTCAAGTGGGAGCGCGTGATGAACTTCGAGGACGGCG
GCGTGGTGACCGTGACCCAGGACTCCTCCCTGCAGGACGGCGAGTTCATCTACAAGGTGAAGCTGCGCGG
CACCAACTTCCCCTCCGACGGCCCCGTAATGCAGAAGAAGACCATGGGCTGGGAGGCCTCCTCCGAGCGG
ATGTACCCCGAGGACGGCGCCCTGAAGGGCGAGATCAAGCAGAGGCTGAAGCTGAAGGACGGCGGCCACT
ACGACGCTGAGGTCAAGACCACCTACAAGGCCAAGAAGCCCGTGCAGCTGCCCGGCGCCTACAACGTCAA
CATCAAGTTGGACATCACCTCCCACAACGAGGACTACACCATCGTGGAACAGTACGAACGCGCCGAGGGC
CGCCACTCCACCGGCGGCATGGACGAGCTGTACAAGTAAGAATTCAAGGCCTCTCGAGCCTCTAGAACTA
TAGTGAGTCGTATTACGTAGATCCAGACATGATAAGATACATTGATGAGTTTGGACAAACCACAACTAGA
ATGCAGTGAAAAAAATGCTTTATTTGTGAAATTTGTGATGCTATTGCTTTATTTGTAACCATTATAAGCT
GCAATAAACAAGTTAACAACAACAATTGCATTCATTTTATGTTTCAGGTTCAGGGGGAGGTGTGGGAGGT
TTTTTAATTCGCGGCCGCGGCGCCAATGCATTGGGCCCGGTACCCAGCTTTTGTTCCCTTTAGTGAGGGT
TAATTGCGCGCTTGGCGTAATCATGGTCATAGCTGTTTCCTGTGTGAAATTGTTATCCGCTCACAATTCC
ACACAACATACGAGCCGGAAGCATAAAGTGTAAAGCCTGGGGTGCCTAATGAGTGAGCTAACTCACATTA
ATTGCGTTGCGCTCACTGCCCGCTTTCCAGTCGGGAAACCTGTCGTGCCAGCTGCATTAATGAATCGGCC
AACGCGCGGGGAGAGGCGGTTTGCGTATTGGGCGCTCTTCCGCTTCCTCGCTCACTGACTCGCTGCGCTC
GGTCGTTCGGCTGCGGCGAGCGGTATCAGCTCACTCAAAGGCGGTAATACGGTTATCCACAGAATCAGGG
GATAACGCAGGAAAGAACATGTGAGCAAAAGGCCAGCAAAAGGCCAGGAACCGTAAAAAGGCCGCGTTGC
TGGCGTTTTTCCATAGGCTCCGCCCCCCTGACGAGCATCACAAAAATCGACGCTCAAGTCAGAGGTGGCG
AAACCCGACAGGACTATAAAGATACCAGGCGTTTCCCCCTGGAAGCTCCCTCGTGCGCTCTCCTGTTCCG
ACCCTGCCGCTTACCGGATACCTGTCCGCCTTTCTCCCTTCGGGAAGCGTGGCGCTTTCTCATAGCTCAC
GCTGTAGGTATCTCAGTTCGGTGTAGGTCGTTCGCTCCAAGCTGGGCTGTGTGCACGAACCCCCCGTTCA
GCCCGACCGCTGCGCCTTATCCGGTAACTATCGTCTTGAGTCCAACCCGGTAAGACACGACTTATCGCCA
CTGGCAGCAGCCACTGGTAACAGGATTAGCAGAGCGAGGTATGTAGGCGGTGCTACAGAGTTCTTGAAGT
GGTGGCCTAACTACGGCTACACTAGAAGGACAGTATTTGGTATCTGCGCTCTGCTGAAGCCAGTTACCTT
CGGAAAAAGAGTTGGTAGCTCTTGATCCGGCAAACAAACCACCGCTGGTAGCGGTGGTTTTTTTGTTTGC
AAGCAGCAGATTACGCGCAGAAAAAAAGGATCTCAAGAAGATCCTTTGATCTTTTCTACGGGGTCTGACG
CTCAGTGGAACGAAAACTCACGTTAAGGGATTTTGGTCATGAGATTATCAAAAAGGATCTTCACCTAGAT
CCTTTTAAATTAAAAATGAAGTTTTAAATCAATCTAAAGTATATATGAGTAAACTTGGTCTGACAGTTAC
CAATGCTTAATCAGTGAGGCACCTATCTCAGCGATCTGTCTATTTCGTTCATCCATAGTTGCCTGACTCC
CCGTCGTGTAGATAACTACGATACGGGAGGGCTTACCATCTGGCCCCAGTGCTGCAATGATACCGCGAGA
CCCACGCTCACCGGCTCCAGATTTATCAGCAATAAACCAGCCAGCCGGAAGGGCCGAGCGCAGAAGTGGT
CCTGCAACTTTATCCGCCTCCATCCAGTCTATTAATTGTTGCCGGGAAGCTAGAGTAAGTAGTTCGCCAG
TTAATAGTTTGCGCAACGTTGTTGCCATTGCTACAGGCATCGTGGTGTCACGCTCGTCGTTTGGTATGGC
TTCATTCAGCTCCGGTTCCCAACGATCAAGGCGAGTTACATGATCCCCCATGTTGTGCAAAAAAGCGGTT
AGCTCCTTCGGTCCTCCGATCGTTGTCAGAAGTAAGTTGGCCGCAGTGTTATCACTCATGGTTATGGCAG
CACTGCATAATTCTCTTACTGTCATGCCATCCGTAAGATGCTTTTCTGTGACTGGTGAGTACTCAACCAA
GTCATTCTGAGAATAGTGTATGCGGCGACCGAGTTGCTCTTGCCCGGCGTCAATACGGGATAATACCGCG
CCACATAGCAGAACTTTAAAAGTGCTCATCATTGGAAAACGTTCTTCGGGGCGAAAACTCTCAAGGATCT
TACCGCTGTTGAGATCCAGTTCGATGTAACCCACTCGTGCACCCAACTGATCTTCAGCATCTTTTACTTT
CACCAGCGTTTCTGGGTGAGCAAAAACAGGAAGGCAAAATGCCGCAAAAAAGGGAATAAGGGCGACACGG
AAATGTTGAATACTCATACTCTTCCTTTTTCAATATTATTGAAGCATTTATCAGGGTTATTGTCTCATGA
GCGGATACATATTTGAATGTATTTAGAAAAATAAACAAATAGGGGTTCCGCGCACATTTCCCCGAAAAGT
GCCACCTAAATTGTAAGCGTTAATATTTTGTTAAAATTCGCGTTAAATTTTTGTTAAATCAGCTCATTTT
TTAACCAATAGGCCGAAATCGGCAAAATCCCTTATAAATCAAAAGAATAGACCGAGATAGGGT
[37 nt withheld, positions 4544-4580]
AAAGAACGTGGACTCCAACGTCAAAGG
[49 nt withheld, positions 4608-4656]
T
[91 nt withheld, positions 4658-4748]
G
[124 nt withheld, positions 4750-4873]
CCCATTCGCCATTCAGGCTGCGCAACTGTTGGGAAGGGCGATCGGTGCGGGCCTCTTCGCTATTACGCCA
GTCGACCATAGCCAATTCAATATGGCGTATATGGACTCATGCCAATTCAATATGGTGGATCTGGACCTGT
GCCAATTCAATATGGCGTATATGGACTCGTGCCAATTCAATATGGTGGATCTGGACCCCAGCCAATTCAA
TATGGCGGACTTGGCACCATGCCAATTCAATATGGCGGACTTGGCACTGTGCCAACTGGGGAGGGGTCTA
CTTGGCACGGTGCCAAGTTTGAGGAGGGGTCTTGGCCCTGTGCCAAGTCCGCCATATTGAATTGGCATGG
TGCCAATAATGGCGGCCATATTGGCTATATGCCAGGATCAATATATAGGCAATATCCAATATGGCCCTAT
GCCAATATGGCTATTGGCCAGGTTCAATACTATGTATTGGCCCTATGCCATATAGTATTCCATATATGGG
TTTTCCTATTGACGTAGATAGCCCCTCCCAATGGGCGGTCCCATATACCATATATGGGGCTTCCTAATAC
CGCCCATAGCCACTCCCCCATTGACGTCAATGGTCTCTATATATGGTCTTTCCTATTGACGTCATATGGG
CGGTCCTATTGACGTATATGGCGCCTCCCCCATTGACGTCAATTACGGTAAATGGCCCGCCTGGCTCAAT
GCCCATTGACGTCAATAGGACCACCCACCATTGACGTCAATGGGATGGCTCATTGCCCATTCATATCCGT
TCTCACGCCCCCTATTGACGTCAATGACGGTAAATGGCCCACTTGGCAGTACATCAATATCTATTAATAG
TAACTTGGCAAGTACATTACTATTGGAAGGACGCCAGGGTACATTGGCAGTACTCCCATTGACGTCAATG
GCGGTAAATGGCCCGCGATGGCTGCCAAGTACATCCCCATTGACGTCAATGGGGAGGGGCAATGACGCAA
ATGGGCGTTCCATTGACGTAAATGGGCGGTAGGCGTGCCTAATGGGAGGTCTATATAAGCAATGCTCGTT
TAGGGAAC
Features (pLannotate 1.2.2; 17 found; start..end, strand, type, name):
     35..53      +  promoter       SP6 promoter: promoter for bacteriophage SP6 RNA polymerase
    103..342     +  CDS            Superfolder GFP (fragment): Superfolder GFP is a basic (constitutively fluorescent) green fluorescent protein published in 2005, derived from Aequorea victoria. It is reported to be a very rapidly-maturing weak dimer.
    556..1143    +  CDS            Superfolder GFP (fragment): Superfolder GFP is a basic (constitutively fluorescent) green fluorescent protein published in 2005, derived from Aequorea victoria. It is reported to be a very rapidly-maturing weak dimer.
   1219..1926    +  CDS            mCherry: mCherry is a basic (constitutively fluorescent) red fluorescent protein published in 2004, derived from Discosoma sp.. It is reported to be a very rapidly-maturing monomer with low acid sensitivity.
   1958..1975    -  promoter       T7 promoter (fragment): promoter for bacteriophage T7 RNA polymerase
   1980..2114    -  polyA_signal   SV40 poly(A) signal: SV40 polyadenylation signal
   2227..2245    -  promoter       T3 promoter: promoter for bacteriophage T3 RNA polymerase
   2290..2306    -  protein_bind   lac operator: The lac repressor binds to the lac operator to inhibit transcription in E. coli. This inhibition can be relieved by adding lactose or isopropyl-β-D-thiogalactopyranoside (IPTG). lac repressor encoded by lacI
   2314..2344    -  promoter       lac promoter: promoter for the E. coli lac operon
   2359..2380    -  protein_bind   CAP binding site: CAP binding activates transcription in the presence of cAMP. E. coli catabolite activator protein
   2393..2485    -  CDS            lacI (fragment): lac repressor; lacI; The lac repressor binds to the lac operator to inhibit transcription in E. coli. This inhibition can be relieved by adding lactose or isopropyl-β-D-thiogalactopyranoside (IPTG).
   2668..3256    -  rep_origin     ori: high-copy-number ColE1/pMB1/pBR322/pUC origin of replication
   3427..4287    -  CDS            AmpR: β-lactamase; bla; confers resistance to ampicillin, carbenicillin, and related antibiotics
   4288..4392    -  promoter       AmpR promoter: bla
   4445..4873    -  rep_origin     f1 ori (sequence partly withheld): f1 bacteriophage origin of replication; arrow indicates direction of (+) strand synthesis
   4878..4944    -  CDS            lacZα (fragment): LacZα fragment of β-galactosidase; lacZ fragment
   4947..5931    +  promoter       CMV IE94 promoter: enhancer/promoter region of simian cytomegalovirus major immediate early transcription unit IE94
