>Addgene plasmid #124431 | PCS2-FlipGFP(Casp3 cleavage seq) T2A mCherry | addgene full sequence | sequence record 242306 | Addgene NGS Result
GCCAATTCAATATGGCGTATATGGACTCATGCCAATTCAATATGGTGGATCTGGACCTGTGCCAATTCAA
TATGGCGTATATGGACTCGTGCCAATTCAATATGGTGGATCTGGACCCCAGCCAATTCAATATGGCGGAC
TTGGCACCATGCCAATTCAATATGGCGGACCTGGCACTGTGCCAACTGGGGAGGGGTCTACTTGGCACGG
TGCCAAGTTTGAGGAGGGGTCTTGGCCCTGTGCCAAGTCCGCCATATTGAATTGGCATGGTGCCAATAAT
GGCGGCCATATTGGCTATATGCCAGGATCAATATATAGGCAATATCCAATATGGCCCTATGCCAATATGG
CTATTGGCCAGGTTCAATACTATGTATTGGCCCTATGCCATATAGTATTCCATATATGGGTTTTCCTATT
GACGTAGATAGCCCCTCCCAATGGGCGGTCCCATATACCATATATGGGGCTTCCTAATACCGCCCATAGC
CACTCCCCCATTGACGTCAATGGTCTCTATATATGGTCTTTCCTATTGACGTCATATGGGCGGTCCTATT
GACGTATATGGCGCCTCCCCCATTGACGTCAATTACGGTAAATGGCCCGCCTGGCTCAATGCCCATTGAC
GTCAATAGGACCACCCACCATTGACGTCAATGGGATGGCTCATTGCCCATTCATATCCGTTCTCACGCCC
CCTATTGACGTCAATGACGGTAAATGGCCCACTTGGCAGTACATCAATATCTATTAATAGTAACTTGGCA
AGTACATTACTATTGGAAGTACGCCAGGGTACATTGGCAGTACTCCCATTGACGTCAATGGCGGTAAATG
GCCCGCGATGGCTGCCAAGTACATCCCCATTGACGTCAATGGGGAGGGGCAATGACGCAAATGGGCGTTC
CATTGACGTAAATGGGCGGTAGGCGTGCCTAATGGGAGGTCTATATAAGCAATGCTCGTTTAGGGAACCG
CCATTCTGCCTGGGGACGTCGGAGCAAGCTTGATTTAGGTGACACTATAGAATACAAGCTACTTGTTCTT
TTTGCAGGATCCGCCACCATGGACCTGCCTGACGACCACTACCTGTCCACCCAGACCATCCTGTCCAAGG
ACCTGAACTCCGGACTCAGATCTGGCAGCGGTCTCGAGATGGAAGTTAGCGCTCTGGAAAAAGAAGTGTC
TGCACTCGAGAAAGAAGTAAGTGCCCTTGAGAAGGAGGTGTCCGCACTCGAGAAGGAGGTCAGCGCCCTG
GAAAAGGAAAAGCGAGACCATATGGTTTTGCTTGAGTATGTTACAGCGGCTGGCATTACCGATGCATCAG
GTGATGAAGTTGATGGTGGCGGTGGCAAGGTGTCCGCCCTGAAGGAAAAAGTAAGCGCACTGAAAGAAAA
GGTGAGCGCGCTGAAGGAGAAAGTGAGCGCCCTGAAAGAGAAAGTCTCTGCCCTTAAGGAGGATATCGAG
GGCAGAGGAAGTCTGCTAACATGCGGTGACGTCGAGGAGAATCCTGGCCCAAAGCTTGCCACCATGCGCA
AAGGCGAAGAACTGTTTACCGGCATTGTGCCGATTCTGGTGGAACTGGATGGCGATGTGAACGGCCATAA
ATTTTTTGTGCGCGGCGAAGGCGAAGGCGATGCGACCATTGGCAAACTGAGCCTGAAATTTATTTGCACC
ACCGGCAAACTGCCGGTGCCGTGGCCGACCCTGGTGACCACCCTGACCTATGGCGTGCAGTGCTTTAGCC
GCTATCCGGATCATATGAAACGCCATGATTTTTTTAAAAGCGCGATGCCGGAAGGCTATGTGCAGGAACG
CACCATTTATTTTAAAGATGATGGCACCTATAAAACCCGCGCGGAAGTGAAATTTGAAGGCGATACCCTG
GTGAACCGCATTGAACTGAAAGGCATTGATTTTAAAGAAGATGGCAACATTCTGGGCCATAAACTGGAAT
ATAACTTTAACAGCCATAAAGTGTATATTACCGCGGATAAACAGAACAACGGCATTAAAGCGAACTTTAC
CATTCGCCATAACGTGGAAGATGGCAGCGTGCAGCTGGCGGATCATTATCAGCAGAACACCCCGATTGGC
GATGGCCCGGTTCTTCTTCCTGGCGGCCGCTCTAGAGAGGGCAGAGGAAGTCTGCTAACATGCGGTGACG
TCGAGGAGAATCCTGGCCCAGAATTGATGGTGAGCAAGGGCGAGGAGGATAACATGGCCATCATCAAGGA
GTTCATGCGCTTCAAGGTGCACATGGAGGGCTCCGTGAACGGCCACGAGTTCGAGATCGAGGGCGAGGGC
GAGGGCCGCCCCTACGAGGGCACCCAGACCGCCAAGCTGAAGGTGACCAAGGGTGGCCCCCTGCCCTTCG
CCTGGGACATCCTGTCCCCTCAGTTCATGTACGGCTCCAAGGCCTACGTGAAGCACCCCGCCGACATCCC
CGACTACTTGAAGCTGTCCTTCCCCGAGGGCTTCAAGTGGGAGCGCGTGATGAACTTCGAGGACGGCGGC
GTGGTGACCGTGACCCAGGACTCCTCCCTGCAGGACGGCGAGTTCATCTACAAGGTGAAGCTGCGCGGCA
CCAACTTCCCCTCCGACGGCCCCGTAATGCAGAAGAAGACCATGGGCTGGGAGGCCTCCTCCGAGCGGAT
GTACCCCGAGGACGGCGCCCTGAAGGGCGAGATCAAGCAGAGGCTGAAGCTGAAGGACGGCGGCCACTAC
GACGCTGAGGTCAAGACCACCTACAAGGCCAAGAAGCCCGTGCAGCTGCCCGGCGCCTACAACGTCAACA
TCAAGTTGGACATCACCTCCCACAACGAGGACTACACCATCGTGGAACAGTACGAACGCGCCGAGGGCCG
CCACTCCACCGGCGGCATGGACGAGCTGTACAAGTAAGAATTCAAGGCCTCTCGAGCCTCTAGAACTATA
GTGAGTCGTATTACGTAGATCCAGACATGATAAGATACATTGATGAGTTTGGACAAACCACAACTAGAAT
GCAGTGAAAAAAATGCTTTATTTGTGAAATTTGTGATGCTATTGCTTTATTTGTAACCATTATAAGCTGC
AATAAACAAGTTAACAACAACAATTGCATTCATTTTATGTTTCAGGTTCAGGGGGAGGTGTGGGAGGTTT
TTTAATTCGCGGCCGCGGCGCCAATGCATTGGGCCCGGTACCCAGCTTTTGTTCCCTTTAGTGAGGGTTA
ATTGCGCGCTTGGCGTAATCATGGTCATAGCTGTTTCCTGTGTGAAATTGTTATCCGCTCACAATTCCAC
ACAACATACGAGCCGGGAGCATAAAGTGTAAAGCCTGGGGTGCCTAATGAGTGAGCTAACTCACATTAAT
TGCGTTGCGCTCACTGCCCGCTTTCCAGTCGGGAAACCTGTCGTGCCAGCTGCATTAATGAATCGGCCAA
CGCGCGGGGAGAGGCGGTTTGCGTATTGGGCGCTCTTCCGCTTCCTCGCTCACTGACTCGCTGCGCTCGG
TCGTTCGGCTGCGGCGAGCGGTATCAGCTCACTCAAAGGCGGTAATACGGTTATCCACAGAATCAGGGGA
TAACGCAGGAAAGAACATGTGAGCAAAAGGCCAGCAAAAGGCCAGGAACCGTAAAAAGGCCGCGTTGCTG
GCGTTTTTCCATAGGCTCCGCCCCCCTGACGAGCATCACAAAAATCGACGCTCAAGTCAGAGGTGGCGAA
ACCCGACAGGACTATAAAGATACCAGGCGTTTCCCCCTGGAAGCTCCCTCGTGCGCTCTCCTGTTCCGAC
CCTGCCGCTTACCGGATACCTGTCCGCCTTTCTCCCTTCGGGAAGCGTGGCGCTTTCTCATAGCTCACGC
TGTAGGTATCTCAGTTCGGTGTAGGTCGTTCGCTCCAAGCTGGGCTGTGTGCACGAACCCCCCGTTCAGC
CCGACCGCTGCGCCTTATCCGGTAACTATCGTCTTGAGTCCAACCCGGTAAGACACGACTTATCGCCACT
GGCAGCAGCCACTGGTAACAGGATTAGCAGAGCGAGGTATGTAGGCGGTGCTACAGAGTTCTTGAAGTGG
TGGCCTAACTACGGCTACACTAGAAGAACAGTATTTGGTATCTGCGCTCTGCTGAAGCCAGTTACCTTCG
GAAAAAGAGTTGGTAGCTCTTGATCCGGCAAACAAACCACCGCTGGTAGCGGTGGTTTTTTTGTTTGCAA
GCAGCAGATTACGCGCAGAAAAAAAGGATCTCAAGAAGATCCTTTGATCTTTTCTACGGGGTCTGACGCT
CAGTGGAACGAAAACTCACGTTAAGGGATTTTGGTCATGAGATTATCAAAAAGGATCTTCACCTAGATCC
TTTTAAATTAAAAATGAAGTTTTAAATCAATCTAAAGTATATATGAGTAAACTTGGTCTGACAGTTACCA
ATGCTTAATCAGTGAGGCACCTATCTCAGCGATCTGTCTATTTCGTTCATCCATAGTTGCCTGACTCCCC
GTCGTGTAGATAACTACGATACGGGAGGGCTTACCATCTGGCCCCAGTGCTGCAATGATACCGCGAGACC
CACGCTCACCGGCTCCAGATTTATCAGCAATAAACCAGCCAGCCGGAAGGGCCGAGCGCAGAAGTGGTCC
TGCAACTTTATCCGCCTCCATCCAGTCTATTAATTGTTGCCGGGAAGCTAGAGTAAGTAGTTCGCCAGTT
AATAGTTTGCGCAACGTTGTTGCCATTGCTACAGGCATCGTGGTGTCACGCTCGTCGTTTGGTATGGCTT
CATTCAGCTCCGGTTCCCAACGATCAAGGCGAGTTACATGATCCCCCATGTTGTGCAAAAAAGCGGTTAG
CTCCTTCGGTCCTCCGATCGTTGTCAGAAGTAAGTTGGCCGCAGTGTTATCACTCATGGTTATGGCAGCA
CTGCATAATTCTCTTACTGTCATGCCATCCGTAAGATGCTTTTCTGTGACTGGTGAGTACTCAACCAAGT
CATTCTGAGAATAGTGTATGCGGCGACCGAGTTGCTCTTGCCCGGCGTCAATACGGGATAATACCGCGCC
ACATAGCAGAACTTTAAAAGTGCTCATCATTGGAAAACGTTCTTCGGGGCGAAAACTCTCAAGGATCTTA
CCGCTGTTGAGATCCAGTTCGATGTAACCCACTCGTGCACCCAACTGATCTTCAGCATCTTTTACTTTCA
CCAGCGTTTCTGGGTGAGCAAAAACAGGAAGGCAAAATGCCGCAAAAAAGGGAATAAGGGCGACACGGAA
ATGTTGAATACTCATACTCTTCCTTTTTCAATATTATTGAAGCATTTATCAGGGTTATTGTCTCATGAGC
GGATACATATTTGAATGTATTTAGAAAAATAAACAAATAGGGGTTCCGCGCACATTTCCCCGAAAAGTGC
CACCTAAATTGTAAGCGTTAATATTTTGTTAAAATTCGCGTTAAATTTTTGTTAAATCAGCTCATTTTTT
AACCAATAGGCCGAAATCGGCAAAATCCCTTATAAATCAAAAGAATAGACCGAGATAGGGT
[37 nt withheld, positions 5522-5558]
AAAGAACGTGGACTCCAACGTCAAAGG
[49 nt withheld, positions 5586-5634]
T
[91 nt withheld, positions 5636-5726]
G
[124 nt withheld, positions 5728-5851]
CCCATTCGCCATTCAGGCTGCGCAACTGTTGGGAAGGGCGATCGGTGCGGGCCTCTTCGCTATTACGCCA
GTCGACC
Features (pLannotate 1.2.2; 17 found; start..end, strand, type, name):
      1..978     +  promoter       CMV IE94 promoter: enhancer/promoter region of simian cytomegalovirus major immediate early transcription unit IE94
   1013..1031    +  promoter       SP6 promoter: promoter for bacteriophage SP6 RNA polymerase
   1081..1320    +  CDS            Superfolder GFP (fragment): Superfolder GFP is a basic (constitutively fluorescent) green fluorescent protein published in 2005, derived from Aequorea victoria. It is reported to be a very rapidly-maturing weak dimer.
   1534..2121    +  CDS            Superfolder GFP (fragment): Superfolder GFP is a basic (constitutively fluorescent) green fluorescent protein published in 2005, derived from Aequorea victoria. It is reported to be a very rapidly-maturing weak dimer.
   2197..2904    +  CDS            mCherry: mCherry is a basic (constitutively fluorescent) red fluorescent protein published in 2004, derived from Discosoma sp.. It is reported to be a very rapidly-maturing monomer with low acid sensitivity.
   2936..2953    -  promoter       T7 promoter (fragment): promoter for bacteriophage T7 RNA polymerase
   2958..3092    -  polyA_signal   SV40 poly(A) signal: SV40 polyadenylation signal
   3205..3223    -  promoter       T3 promoter: promoter for bacteriophage T3 RNA polymerase
   3268..3284    -  protein_bind   lac operator: The lac repressor binds to the lac operator to inhibit transcription in E. coli. This inhibition can be relieved by adding lactose or isopropyl-β-D-thiogalactopyranoside (IPTG). lac repressor encoded by lacI
   3292..3322    -  promoter       lac promoter: promoter for the E. coli lac operon
   3337..3358    -  protein_bind   CAP binding site: CAP binding activates transcription in the presence of cAMP. E. coli catabolite activator protein
   3371..3463    -  CDS            lacI (fragment): lac repressor; lacI; The lac repressor binds to the lac operator to inhibit transcription in E. coli. This inhibition can be relieved by adding lactose or isopropyl-β-D-thiogalactopyranoside (IPTG).
   3646..4234    -  rep_origin     ori: high-copy-number ColE1/pMB1/pBR322/pUC origin of replication
   4405..5265    -  CDS            AmpR: β-lactamase; bla; confers resistance to ampicillin, carbenicillin, and related antibiotics
   5266..5370    -  promoter       AmpR promoter: bla
   5423..5851    -  rep_origin     f1 ori (sequence partly withheld): f1 bacteriophage origin of replication; arrow indicates direction of (+) strand synthesis
   5856..5922    -  CDS            lacZα (fragment): LacZα fragment of β-galactosidase; lacZ fragment
