[The description below was written by a language model from this plasmid's Addgene catalogue record and pLannotate feature annotations shown in this document.]
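Description:
PCS2-FlipGFP(Casp3 cleavage seq) T2A mCherry is a pCS2-based expression plasmid of about 5.9 kb for producing a fluorogenic caspase-3 reporter in zebrafish. It is maintained in E. coli through a high-copy ColE1/pUC-type origin and selected with ampicillin via the β-lactamase gene. An f1 origin and remnants of the lac region (lac promoter/operator, CAP site, lacI and lacZα fragments) are carried over from the backbone. The two sequence records, one from the depositor and one from repository sequencing, differ by only a few nucleotides and in their start point. Both yield the same set of annotated features.

The expression cassette is driven by the simian CMV IE94 enhancer/promoter, followed by an SP6 promoter that lies just upstream of the coding region. This is the usual pCS2 arrangement, which allows either direct DNA expression in embryos or in vitro transcription of mRNA, though the record does not say which route is intended. An SV40 polyadenylation signal lies downstream, flanked by T7 (partial) and T3 promoters in the reverse orientation.

The synthetic insert appears in the annotation as two separate superfolder GFP-like fragments followed by full-length mCherry. This fits the FlipGFP design named in the associated publication, in which a GFP beta strand is flipped so that fluorescence arises only after protease cleavage, here at a caspase-3 recognition sequence. The cleavage site and T2A peptides are not individually annotated, but the catalogue note refers to two T2As, and ribosomal skipping at these would release the components as separate polypeptides. mCherry is constitutively fluorescent and marks expressing cells, while green signal reports caspase-3 activity for imaging apoptosis in vivo. The record cautions that very high expression in zebrafish may be toxic because of the two T2As.
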