Addgene plasmid #124431: PCS2-FlipGFP(Casp3 cleavage seq) T2A mCherry
Purpose: Expresses FlipGFP (caspase-3 cleavage sequence) protease reporter and T2A mCherry in zebrafish
Depositing lab: Xiaokun Shu. Depositing organization: University of California, San Francisco (UCSF). Publication: Designing a green fluorogenic protease reporter by flipping a beta strand of GFP for imaging apoptosis in animals. Zhang Q, Schepis A, Huang H, Yang J, Ma W, Torra J, Zhang SQ, Yang L, Wu H, Nonell S, Dong Z, Kornberg TB, Coughlin SR, Shu X. J Am Chem Soc. 2019 Mar 1. doi: 10.1021/jacs.8b13042. PubMed 30821975.
Backbone
  Vector backbone: pCS2
  Vector type: zebrafish (if expression level is too high in zebrafish, it may have toxicity due to two T2As)
Growth in bacteria
  Bacterial resistance: Ampicillin, 100 μg/mL
  Growth temperature: 37°C
  Growth strain: DH5alpha
  Copy number: Unknown
Gene/Insert
  Gene/Insert name: FlipGFP(Casp3 cleavage seq) T2A mCherry
  Species: Synthetic
Terms and licenses: Academic/Nonprofit Terms; Industry Terms: Not Available to Industry
How to cite: PCS2-FlipGFP(Casp3 cleavage seq) T2A mCherry was a gift from Xiaokun Shu (Addgene plasmid # 124431 ; http://n2t.net/addgene:124431 ; RRID:Addgene_124431)
